>Addgene plasmid #77931 | ACVR2A gRNA (BRDN0001148374) | addgene full sequence | sequence record 188676 | Addgene Assembled Sequence
CCCGGGTGCAAAGATGGATAAAGTTTTAAACAGAGAGGAATCTTTGCAGCTAATGGACCTTCTAGGTCTT
GAAAGGAGTGGGAATTGGCTCCGGTGCCCGTCAGTGGGCAGAGCGCACATCGCCCACAGTCCCCGAGAAG
TTGGGGGGAGGGGTCGGCAATTGATCCGGTGCCTAGAGAAGGTGGCGCGGGGTAAACTGGGAAAGTGATG
TCGTGTACTGGCTCCGCCTTTTTCCCGAGGGTGGGGGAGAACCGTATATAAGTGCAGTAGTCGCCGTGAA
CGTTCTTTTTCGCAACGGGTTTGCCGCCAGAACACAGGTAAGTGCCGTGTGTGGTTCCCGCGGGCCTGGC
CTCTTTACGGGTTATGGCCCTTGCGTGCCTTGAATTACTTCCACCTGGCTGCAGTACGTGATTCTTGATC
CCGAGCTTCGGGTTGGAAGTGGGTGGGAGAGTTCGAGGCCTTGCGCTTAAGGAGCCCCTTCGCCTCGTGC
TTGAGTTGAGGCCTGGCCTGGGCGCTGGGGCCGCCGCGTGCGAATCTGGTGGCACCTTCGCGCCTGTCTC
GCTGCTTTCGATAAGTCTCTAGCCATTTAAAATTTTTGATGACCTGCTGCGACGCTTTTTTTCTGGCAAG
ATAGTCTTGTAAATGCGGGCCAAGATCTGCACACTGGTATTTCGGTTTTTGGGGCCGCGGGCGGCGACGG
GGCCCGTGCGTCCCAGCGCACATGTTCGGCGAGGCGGGGCCTGCGAGCGCGGCCACCGAGAATCGGACGG
GGGTAGTCTCAAGCTGGCCGGCCTGCTCTGGTGCCTGGCCTCGCGCCGCCGTGTATCGCCCCGCCCTGGG
CGGCAAGGCTGGCCCGGTCGGCACCAGTTGCGTGAGCGGAAAGATGGCCGCTTCCCGGCCCTGCTGCAGG
GAGCTCAAAATGGAGGACGCGGCGCTCGGGAGAGCGGGCGGGTGAGTCACCCACACAAAGGAAAAGGGCC
TTTCCGTCCTCAGCCGTCGCTTCATGTGACTCCACGGAGTACCGGGCGCCGTCCAGGCACCTCGATTAGT
TCTCGAGCTTTTGGAGTACGTCGTCTTTAGGTTGGGGGGAGGGGTTTTATGCGATGGAGTTTCCCCACAC
TGAGTGGGTGGAGACTGAAGTTAGGCCAGCTTGGCACTTGATGTAATTCTCCTTGGAATTTGCCCTTTTT
GAGTTTGGATCTTGGTTCATTCTCAAGCCTCAGACAGTGGTTCAAAGTTTTTTTCTTCCATTTCAGGTGT
CGTGACGTACGGCCACCATGACCGAGTACAAGCCCACGGTGCGCCTCGCCACCCGCGACGACGTCCCCAG
GGCCGTACGCACCCTCGCCGCCGCGTTCGCCGACTACCCCGCCACGCGCCACACCGTCGATCCGGACCGC
CACATCGAGCGGGTCACCGAGCTGCAAGAACTCTTCCTCACGCGCGTCGGGCTCGACATCGGCAAGGTGT
GGGTCGCGGACGACGGCGCCGCCGTGGCGGTCTGGACCACGCCGGAGAGCGTCGAAGCGGGGGCGGTGTT
CGCCGAGATCGGCCCGCGCATGGCCGAGTTGAGCGGTTCCCGGCTGGCCGCGCAGCAACAGATGGAAGGC
CTCCTGGCGCCGCACCGGCCCAAGGAGCCCGCGTGGTTCCTGGCCACCGTCGGAGTCTCGCCCGACCACC
AGGGCAAGGGTCTGGGCAGCGCCGTCGTGCTCCCCGGAGTGGAGGCGGCCGAGCGCGCCGGGGTGCCCGC
CTTCCTGGAGACCTCCGCGCCCCGCAACCTCCCCTTCTACGAGCGGCTCGGCTTCACCGTCACCGCCGAC
GTCGAGGTGCCCGAAGGACCGCGCACCTGGTGCATGACCCGCAAGCCCGGTGCCTGAACGCGTTAAGTCG
ACAATCAACCTCTGGATTACAAAATTTGTGAAAGATTGACTGGTATTCTTAACTATGTTGCTCCTTTTAC
GCTATGTGGATACGCTGCTTTAATGCCTTTGTATCATGCTATTGCTTCCCGTATGGCTTTCATTTTCTCC
TCCTTGTATAAATCCTGGTTGCTGTCTCTTTATGAGGAGTTGTGGCCCGTTGTCAGGCAACGTGGCGTGG
TGTGCACTGTGTTTGCTGACGCAACCCCCACTGGTTGGGGCATTGCCACCACCTGTCAGCTCCTTTCCGG
GACTTTCGCTTTCCCCCTCCCTATTGCCACGGCGGAACTCATCGCCGCCTGCCTTGCCCGCTGCTGGACA
GGGGCTCGGCTGTTGGGCACTGACAATTCCGTGGTGTTGTCGGGGAAATCATCGTCCTTTCCTTGGCTGC
TCGCCTGTGTTGCCACCTGGATTCTGCGCGGGACGTCCTTCTGCTACGTCCCTTCGGCCCTCAATCCAGC
GGACCTTCCTTCCCGCGGCCTGCTGCCGGCTCTGCGGCCTCTTCCGCGTCTTCGCCTTCGCCCTCAGACG
AGTCGGATCTCCCTTTGGGCCGCCTCCCCGCGTCGACTTTAAGACCAATGACTTACAAGGCAGCTGTAGA
TCTTAGCCACTTTTTAAAAGAAAAGGGGGGACTGGAAGGGCTAATTCACTCCCAACGAAGACAAGATCTG
CTTTTTGCTTGTACTGGGTCTCTCTGGTTAGACCAGATCTGAGCCTGGGAGCTCTCTGGCTAACTAGGGA
ACCCACTGCTTAAGCCTCAATAAAGCTTGCCTTGAGTGCTTCAAGTAGTGTGTGCCCGTCTGTTGTGTGA
CTCTGGTAACTAGAGATCCCTCAGACCCTTTTAGTCAGTGTGGAAAATCTCTAGCAGTACGTATAGTAGT
TCATGTCATCTTATTATTCAGTATTTATAACTTGCAAAGAAATGAATATCAGAGAGTGAGAGGAACTTGT
TTATTGCAGCTTATAATGGTTACAAATAAAGCAATAGCATCACAAATTTCACAAATAAAGCATTTTTTTC
ACTGCATTCTAGTTGTGGTTTGTCCAAACTCATCAATGTATCTTATCATGTCTGGCTCTAGCTATCCCGC
CCCTAACTCCGCCCATCCCGCCCCTAACTCCGCCCAGTTCCGCCCATTCTCCGCCCCATGGCTGACTAAT
TTTTTTTATTTATGCAGAGGCCGAGGCCGCCTCGGCCTCTGAGCTATTCCAGAAGTAGTGAGGAGGCTTT
TTTGGAGGCCTAGGGACGTACCCAATTCGCCCTATAGTGAGTCGTATTACGCGCGCTCACTGGCCGTCGT
TTTACAACGTCGTGACTGGGAAAACCCTGGCGTTACCCAACTTAATCGCCTTGCAGCACATCCCCCTTTC
GCCAGCTGGCGTAATAGCGAAGAGGCCCGCACCGATCGCCCTTCCCAACAGTTGCGCAGCCTGAATGGCG
AATGGG
[124 nt withheld, positions 3367-3490]
C
[91 nt withheld, positions 3492-3582]
A
[49 nt withheld, positions 3584-3632]
CCTTTGACGTTGGAGTCCACGTTCTTT
[37 nt withheld, positions 3660-3696]
ACCCTATCTCGGTCTATTCTTTTGATTTATAAGGGATTTTGCCGATTTCGGCCTATTGGTTAAAAAATGA
GCTGATTTAACAAAAATTTAACGCGAATTTTAACAAAATATTAACGCTTACAATTTAGGTGGCACTTTTC
GGGGAAATGTGCGCGGAACCCCTATTTGTTTATTTTTCTAAATACATTCAAATATGTATCCGCTCATGAG
ACAATAACCCTGATAAATGCTTCAATAATATTGAAAAAGGAAGAGTATGAGTATTCAACATTTCCGTGTC
GCCCTTATTCCCTTTTTTGCGGCATTTTGCCTTCCTGTTTTTGCTCACCCAGAAACGCTGGTGAAAGTAA
AAGATGCTGAAGATCAGTTGGGTGCACGAGTGGGTTACATCGAACTGGATCTCAACAGCGGTAAGATCCT
TGAGAGTTTTCGCCCCGAAGAACGTTTTCCAATGATGAGCACTTTTAAAGTTCTGCTATGTGGCGCGGTA
TTATCCCGTATTGACGCCGGGCAAGAGCAACTCGGTCGCCGCATACACTATTCTCAGAATGACTTGGTTG
AGTACTCACCAGTCACAGAAAAGCATCTTACGGATGGCATGACAGTAAGAGAATTATGCAGTGCTGCCAT
AACCATGAGTGATAACACTGCGGCCAACTTACTTCTGACAACGATCGGAGGACCGAAGGAGCTAACCGCT
TTTTTGCACAACATGGGGGATCATGTAACTCGCCTTGATCGTTGGGAACCGGAGCTGAATGAAGCCATAC
CAAACGACGAGCGTGACACCACGATGCCTGTAGCAATGGCAACAACGTTGCGCAAACTATTAACTGGCGA
ACTACTTACTCTAGCTTCCCGGCAACAATTAATAGACTGGATGGAGGCGGATAAAGTTGCAGGACCACTT
CTGCGCTCGGCCCTTCCGGCTGGCTGGTTTATTGCTGATAAATCTGGAGCCGGTGAGCGTGGGTCTCGCG
GTATCATTGCAGCACTGGGGCCAGATGGTAAGCCCTCCCGTATCGTAGTTATCTACACGACGGGGAGTCA
GGCAACTATGGATGAACGAAATAGACAGATCGCTGAGATAGGTGCCTCACTGATTAAGCATTGGTAACTG
TCAGACCAAGTTTACTCATATATACTTTAGATTGATTTAAAACTTCATTTTTAATTTAAAAGGATCTAGG
TGAAGATCCTTTTTGATAATCTCATGACCAAAATCCCTTAACGTGAGTTTTCGTTCCACTGAGCGTCAGA
CCCCGTAGAAAAGATCAAAGGATCTTCTTGAGATCCTTTTTTTCTGCGCGTAATCTGCTGCTTGCAAACA
AAAAAACCACCGCTACCAGCGGTGGTTTGTTTGCCGGATCAAGAGCTACCAACTCTTTTTCCGAAGGTAA
CTGGCTTCAGCAGAGCGCAGATACCAAATACTGTTCTTCTAGTGTAGCCGTAGTTAGGCCACCACTTCAA
GAACTCTGTAGCACCGCCTACATACCTCGCTCTGCTAATCCTGTTACCAGTGGCTGCTGCCAGTGGCGAT
AAGTCGTGTCTTACCGGGTTGGACTCAAGACGATAGTTACCGGATAAGGCGCAGCGGTCGGGCTGAACGG
GGGGTTCGTGCACACAGCCCAGCTTGGAGCGAACGACCTACACCGAACTGAGATACCTACAGCGTGAGCT
ATGAGAAAGCGCCACGCTTCCCGAAGGGAGAAAGGCGGACAGGTATCCGGTAAGCGGCAGGGTCGGAACA
GGAGAGCGCACGAGGGAGCTTCCAGGGGGAAACGCCTGGTATCTTTATAGTCCTGTCGGGTTTCGCCACC
TCTGACTTGAGCGTCGATTTTTGTGATGCTCGTCAGGGGGGCGGAGCCTATGGAAAAACGCCAGCAACGC
GGCCTTTTTACGGTTCCTGGCCTTTTGCTGGCCTTTTGCTCACATGTTCTTTCCTGCGTTATCCCCTGAT
TCTGTGGATAACCGTATTACCGCCTTTGAGTGAGCTGATACCGCTCGCCGCAGCCGAACGACCGAGCGCA
GCGAGTCAGTGAGCGAGGAAGCGGAAGAGCGCCCAATACGCAAACCGCCTCTCCCCGCGCGTTGGCCGAT
TCATTAATGCAGCTGGCACGACAGGTTTCCCGACTGGAAAGCGGGCAGTGAGCGCAACGCAATTAATGTG
AGTTAGCTCACTCATTAGGCACCCCAGGCTTTACACTTTATGCTTCCGGCTCGTATGTTGTGTGGAATTG
TGAGCGGATAACAATTTCACACAGGAAACAGCTATGACCATGATTACGCCAAGCGCGCAATTAACCCTCA
CTAAAGGGAACAAAAGCTGGAGCTGCAAGCTTAATGTAGTCTTATGCAATACTCTTGTAGTCTTGCAACA
TGGTAACGATGAGTTAGCAACATGCCTTACAAGGAGAGAAAAAGCACCGTGCATGCCGATTGGTGGAAGT
AAGGTGGTACGATCGTGCCTTATTAGGAAGGCAACAGACGGGTCTGACATGGATTGGACGAACCACTGAA
TTGCCGCATTGCAGAGATATTGTATTTAAGTGCCTAGCTCGATACATAAACGGGTCTCTCTGGTTAGACC
AGATCTGAGCCTGGGAGCTCTCTGGCTAACTAGGGAACCCACTGCTTAAGCCTCAATAAAGCTTGCCTTG
AGTGCTTCAAGTAGTGTGTGCCCGTCTGTTGTGTGACTCTGGTAACTAGAGATCCCTCAGACCCTTTTAG
TCAGTGTGGAAAATCTCTAGCAGTGGCGCCCGAACAGGGACTTGAAAGCGAAAGGGAAACCAGAGGAGCT
CTCTCGACGCAGGACTCGGCTTGCTGAAGCGCGCACGGCAAGAGGCGAGGGGCGGCGACTGGTGAGTACG
CCAAAAATTTTGACTAGCGGAGGCTAGAAGGAGAGAGATGGGTGCGAGAGCGTCAGTATTAAGCGGGGGA
GAATTAGATCGCGATGGGAAAAAATTCGGTTAAGGCCAGGGGGAAAGAAAAAATATAAATTAAAACATAT
AGTATGGGCAAGCAGGGAGCTAGAACGATTCGCAGTTAATCCTGGCCTGTTAGAAACATCAGAAGGCTGT
AGACAAATACTGGGACAGCTACAACCATCCCTTCAGACAGGATCAGAAGAACTTAGATCATTATATAATA
CAGTAGCAACCCTCTATTGTGTGCATCAAAGGATAGAGATAAAAGACACCAAGGAAGCTTTAGACAAGAT
AGAGGAAGAGCAAAACAAAAGTAAGACCACCGCACAGCAAGCGGCCGCTGATCTTCAGACCTGGAGGAGG
AGATATGAGGGACAATTGGAGAAGTGAATTATATAAATATAAAGTAGTAAAAATTGAACCATTAGGAGTA
GCACCCACCAAGGCAAAGAGAAGAGTGGTGCAGAGAGAAAAAAGAGCAGTGGGAATAGGAGCTTTGTTCC
TTGGGTTCTTGGGAGCAGCAGGAAGCACTATGGGCGCAGCGTCAATGACGCTGACGGTACAGGCCAGACA
ATTATTGTCTGGTATAGTGCAGCAGCAGAACAATTTGCTGAGGGCTATTGAGGCGCAACAGCATCTGTTG
CAACTCACAGTCTGGGGCATCAAGCAGCTCCAGGCAAGAATCCTGGCTGTGGAAAGATACCTAAAGGATC
AACAGCTCCTGGGGATTTGGGGTTGCTCTGGAAAACTCATTTGCACCACTGCTGTGCCTTGGAATGCTAG
TTGGAGTAATAAATCTCTGGAACAGATTTGGAATCACACGACCTGGATGGAGTGGGACAGAGAAATTAAC
AATTACACAAGCTTAATACACTCCTTAATTGAAGAATCGCAAAACCAGCAAGAAAAGAATGAACAAGAAT
TATTGGAATTAGATAAATGGGCAAGTTTGTGGAATTGGTTTAACATAACAAATTGGCTGTGGTATATAAA
ATTATTCATAATGATAGTAGGAGGCTTGGTAGGTTTAAGAATAGTTTTTGCTGTACTTTCTATAGTGAAT
AGAGTTAGGCAGGGATATTCACCATTATCGTTTCAGACCCACCTCCCAACCCCGAGGGGACCCAGAGAGG
GCCTATTTCCCATGATTCCTTCATATTTGCATATACGATACAAGGCTGTTAGAGAGATAATTAGAATTAA
TTTGACTGTAAACACAAAGATATTAGTACAAAATACGTGACGTAGAAAGTAATAATTTCTTGGGTAGTTT
GCAGTTTTAAAATTATGTTTTAAAATGGACTATCATATGCTTACCGTAACTTGAAAGTATTTCGATTTCT
TGGCTTTATATATCTTGTGGAAAGGACGAAACACCGATTGCAGAAACCATGGCTAGGTTTTAGAGCTAGA
AATAGCAAGTTAAAATAAGGCTAGTCCGTTATCAACTTGAAAAAGTGGCACCGAGTCGGTGCTTTTTTAA
GCTTGGCGTAACTAGATCTTGAGACAAATGGCAGTATTCATCCACAATTTTAAAAGAAAAGGGGGGATTG
GGGGGTACAGTGCAGGGGAAAGAATAGTAGACATAATAGCAACAGACATACAAACTAAAGAATTACAAAA
ACAAATTACAAAAATTCAAAATTTTCGGGTTTATTACAGGGACAGCAGAGATCCACTTTGGCGCCGGCTC
GAGGGGG
Features (pLannotate 1.2.2; 29 found; start..end, strand, type, name):
     14..80      +  CDS            small t antigen (fragment): SV40 (simian virus 40) small t antigen
    106..317     +  promoter       EF-1α core promoter: core promoter for human elongation factor EF-1α
    318..1256    +  intron         EF-1α intron A: intron upstream of the start codon of human EF-1α
   1278..1877    +  CDS            PuroR (fragment): puromycin N-acetyltransferase; pac from Streptomyces; confers resistance to puromycin
   1893..2481    +  misc_feature   WPRE: woodchuck hepatitis virus posttranscriptional regulatory element
   2532..2551    +  misc_feature   cPPT/CTS (fragment): central polypurine tract and central termination sequence of HIV-1
   2553..2786    +  LTR            3' LTR (ΔU3): self-inactivating 3' long terminal repeat (LTR) from HIV-1
   2864..2985    +  polyA_signal   SV40 poly(A) signal: SV40 polyadenylation signal
   3025..3160    +  rep_origin     SV40 ori: SV40 origin of replication
   3181..3199    -  promoter       T7 promoter: promoter for bacteriophage T7 RNA polymerase
   3207..3362    +  CDS            lacZα (fragment): LacZα fragment of β-galactosidase; lacZ fragment
   3367..3795    +  rep_origin     f1 ori (sequence partly withheld): f1 bacteriophage origin of replication; arrow indicates direction of (+) strand synthesis
   3848..3952    +  promoter       AmpR promoter: bla
   3953..4813    +  CDS            AmpR: β-lactamase; bla; confers resistance to ampicillin, carbenicillin, and related antibiotics
   4984..5572    +  rep_origin     ori: high-copy-number ColE1/pMB1/pBR322/pUC origin of replication
   5755..5847    +  CDS            lacI (fragment): lac repressor; lacI; The lac repressor binds to the lac operator to inhibit transcription in E. coli. This inhibition can be relieved by adding lactose or isopropyl-β-D-thiogalactopyranoside (IPTG).
   5860..5881    +  protein_bind   CAP binding site: CAP binding activates transcription in the presence of cAMP. E. coli catabolite activator protein
   5896..5926    +  promoter       lac promoter: promoter for the E. coli lac operon
   5934..5950    +  protein_bind   lac operator: The lac repressor binds to the lac operator to inhibit transcription in E. coli. This inhibition can be relieved by adding lactose or isopropyl-β-D-thiogalactopyranoside (IPTG). lac repressor encoded by lacI
   5995..6013    +  promoter       T3 promoter: promoter for bacteriophage T3 RNA polymerase
   6041..6267    +  promoter       RSV promoter: Rous sarcoma virus enhancer/promoter
   6268..6448    +  LTR            5' LTR (truncated): truncated 5' long terminal repeat (LTR) from HIV-1
   6495..6620    +  misc_feature   HIV-1 Ψ: packaging signal of human immunodeficiency virus type 1
   6604..6967    +  CDS            HIV-1 gag (fragment): gag protein from human immunodeficiency virus 1; gag
   7113..7346    +  misc_feature   RRE: The Rev response element (RRE) of HIV-1 allows for Rev-dependent mRNA export from the nucleus to the cytoplasm.
   7723..7749    +  CDS            Rev (fragment): human immunodeficiency virus 1 (HIV-1) Rev protein; rev; enhances nuclear export of unspliced and incompletely spliced viral mRNAs
   7753..7993    +  promoter       U6 promoter: RNA polymerase III promoter for human U6 snRNA
   8023..8098    +  misc_RNA       gRNA scaffold: guide RNA scaffold for the Streptococcus pyogenes CRISPR/Cas9 system
   8154..8271    +  misc_feature   cPPT/CTS: central polypurine tract and central termination sequence of HIV-1
