[The description below was written by a language model from this plasmid's Addgene catalogue record and pLannotate feature annotations shown in this document.]
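Description:
ACVR2A gRNA (BRDN0001148374) is a third-generation lentiviral guide RNA plasmid built on the lentiGuide-Puro backbone and designed to direct Streptococcus pyogenes Cas9 to the human ACVR2A gene (also known as ACTRII or ACVR2). In bacteria it is maintained as a high-copy plasmid through a ColE1/pUC-type origin and selected with ampicillin via the β-lactamase gene. An f1 origin, an SV40 origin and poly(A) signal, and remnants of lac and T7/T3 promoter elements are carried over from the backbone.

The viral cassette begins with an RSV promoter fused to a truncated HIV-1 5' LTR, which makes genomic RNA production Tat-independent. This is followed by the Ψ packaging signal with a partial gag sequence and the Rev response element. The cassette ends in a U3-deleted, self-inactivating 3' LTR. Within this unit, a human U6 RNA polymerase III promoter drives the 20-nucleotide ACVR2A-targeting spacer joined to the SpCas9 gRNA scaffold. A cPPT/CTS element, which aids nuclear import of the viral genome, lies downstream of the scaffold. A separate EF-1α promoter with its intron A then expresses puromycin N-acetyltransferase for selection of transduced mammalian cells, and a WPRE enhances transcript expression.

The plasmid does not encode Cas9, so it must be paired with a separate Cas9 vector or used in cells that already express the nuclease. According to the depositor, the guide was designed against three ACVR2A reference transcripts and belongs to a human kinome gRNA collection. It is suited to knockout of ACVR2A by lentiviral delivery.
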