Addgene plasmid #77931: ACVR2A gRNA (BRDN0001148374)
Purpose: 3rd generation lentiviral gRNA plasmid targeting human ACVR2A
Depositing lab: John Doench & David Root. Depositing organization: Broad Institute. Publication: Optimized sgRNA design to maximize activity and minimize off-target effects of CRISPR-Cas9. Doench JG, Fusi N, Sullender M, Hegde M, Vaimberg EW, Donovan KF, Smith I, Tothova Z, Wilen C, Orchard R, Virgin HW, Listgarten J, Root DE. Nat Biotechnol. 2016 Jan 18. doi: 10.1038/nbt.3437. PubMed 26780180.
Backbone
  Vector backbone: lentiGuide-Puro
  Backbone manufacturer: Zhang Lab (Addgene plasmid # 52963)
  Vector type: Mammalian Expression, Lentiviral, CRISPR
  Selectable markers: Puromycin
Growth in bacteria
  Bacterial resistance: Ampicillin, 100 μg/mL
  Growth temperature: 37°C
  Growth strain: DH5alpha
  Copy number: High Copy
Gene/Insert
  Gene/Insert name: ACVR2A (alt names: ACVR2A; NM_001278579.1)
  gRNA/shRNA sequence: ATTGCAGAAACCATGGCTAG
  Species: H. sapiens (human)
  Entrez Gene: ACVR2A (a.k.a. ACTRII, ACVR2)
  Promoter: hU6
  Cloning method: Unknown
  Sequencing primers: 5′ U6-F; 3′ pS2-R
Terms and licenses: Academic/Nonprofit Terms; Industry Terms: Not Available to Industry
Depositor comments: The gRNA was designed to target the following Genbank reference sequence(s): NM_001278579.1,NM_001278580.1,NM_001616.4. Note that this plasmid does NOT contain Cas9. It should be used in conjunction with lentiCas9-Blast (Addgene #52962) or otherwise with cell lines already expressing Cas9. Browse the full kinome gRNA library at http://www.addgene.org/pooled-library/broadgpp-human-kinome/ or visit http://www.broadinstitute.org/rnai/public/ for detailed protocols and information.
How to cite: ACVR2A gRNA (BRDN0001148374) was a gift from John Doench & David Root (Addgene plasmid # 77931 ; http://n2t.net/addgene:77931 ; RRID:Addgene_77931)
