>Addgene plasmid #77931 | ACVR2A gRNA (BRDN0001148374) | depositor partial sequence | sequence record 145391 | Target Sequence
ATTGCAGAAACCATGGCTAG
