>Addgene plasmid #77931 | ACVR2A gRNA (BRDN0001148374) | addgene partial sequence | sequence record 188675 | hU6-F
TACGTGACGTAGAAAGTAATAATTTCTTGGGTAGTTTGCAGTTTTAAAATTATGTTTTAAAATGGACTAT
CATATGCTTACCGTAACTTGAAAGTATTTCGATTTCTTGGCTTTATATATCTTGTGGAAAGGACGAAACA
CCGATTGCAGAAACCATGGCTAGGTTTTAGAGCTAGAAATAGCAAGTTAAAATAAGGCTAGTCCGTTATC
AACTTGAAAAAGTGGCACCGAGTCGGTGCTTTTTTAAGCTTGGCGTAACTAGATCTTGAGACAAATGGCA
GTATTCATCCACAATTTTAAAAGAAAAGGGGGGATTGGGGGGTACAGTGCAGGGGAAAGAATAGTAGACA
TAATAGCAACAGACATACAAACTAAAGAATTACAAAAACAAATTACAAAAATTCAAAATTTTCGGGTTTA
TTACAGGGACAGCAGAGATCCACTTTGGCGCCGGCTCGAGGGGGCCCGGGTGCAAAGATGGATAAAGTTT
TAAACAGAGAGGAATCTTTGCAGCTAATGGACCTTCTAGGTCTTGAAAGGAGTGGGAATTGGCTCCGGTG
CCCGTCAGTG
